>Addgene plasmid #137894 | pGEL086 | addgene full sequence | sequence record 309996 | Addgene NGS Result
GGCGCGCCTGCAGTGCAGCGTGACCCGGTCGTGCCCCTCTCTTGAGATAAGGTGAGCATTGCATGTCTAA
GTTATAAAAAATTACCACATATTTTTTTTGTCACACTTGTTTGAAGTGCAGTTTATCTATCTTTATACAT
ATATTTAAACTTTACTCTACGAATAATATAATCTATAGTACTACAATAATATCAGTGTTTTAGAGAATCA
TATAAATGAACAGTTAGACATGGTCTAAAGGACAATTGAGTATTTTGACAACAGGACTCTACAGTTTTAT
CTTTTTAGTGTGCATGTGTTCTCCTTTTTTTTTGCAAATAGCTTCACCTATATAATACTTCATCCATTTT
ATTAGTACATCCATTTAGGGTTTAGGGTTAATGGTTTTTATAGACTAATTTTTTTAGTACATCTATTTTA
TTCTATTTTAGCCTCTAAATTAAGAAAACTAAAACTCTATTTTAGTTTTTTTATTTAATAATTTAGATAT
AAAATAGAATAAAATAAAGTGACTAAAAATTAAACAAATACCCTTTAAGAAATTAAAAAAACTAAGGAAA
CATTTTTCTTGTTTCGAGTAGATAATGCCAGCCTGTTAAACGCCGTCGACGAGTCTAACGGACACCAACC
AGCGAACCAGCAGCGTCGCGTCGGGCCAAGCGAAGCAGACGGCACGGCATCTCTGTCGCTGCCTCTGGAC
CCCTCTCGAGAGTTCCGCTCCACCGTTGGACTTGCTCCGCTGTCGGCATCCAGAAATTGCGTGGCGGAGC
GGCAGACGTGAGCCGGCACGGCAGGCGGCCTCCTCCTCCTCTCACGGCACCGGCAGCTACGGGGGATTCC
TTTCCCACCGCTCCTTCGCTTTCCCTTCCTCGCCCGCCGTAATAAATAGACACCCCCTCCACACCCTCTT
TCCCCAACCTCGTGTTGTTCGGAGCGCACACACACACAACCAGAACTCCCCCAAATCCACCCGTCGGCAC
CTCCGCTTCAAGGTACGCCGCTCGTCCTCCCCCCCCCCCCCTCTCTACCTTCTCAAGATCGGCGTTCCGG
TCCATGGTTAGGGCCCGGTAGTTCTACTTCTGTTCATGTTTGTGTTAGATCCGTGTTTGTGTTAGATCCG
TGCTACTAGCGTTCGTACACGGATGCGACCTGTACGTCAGACACGTTCTGATTGCTAACTTGCCAGTGTT
TCTCTTTGGGGAATCCTGGGATGGCTCTAGCCGTTCCGCAGACGGGATCGATTTCATGATTTTTTTTGTT
TCGTTGCATAGGGTTTGGTTTGCCCTTTTCCTTTATTTCAATATATGCCGTGCACTTGTTTGTCGGGTCA
TCTTTTCATGCTTTTTTTTGTCTTGGTTGTGATGATGTGGTCTGGTTGGGCGGTCGTTCAAGATCGGAGT
AGAATTAATTCTGTTTCAAACTACCTGGTGGATTTATTAATTTTGGATCTGTATGTGTGTGCCATACATA
TTCATAGTTACGAATTGAAGATGATGGATGGAAATATCGATCTAGGATAGGTATACATGTTGATGCGGGT
TTTACTGATGCATATACAGAGATGCTTTTTGTTCGCTTGGTTGTGATGATGTGGTGTGGTTGGGCGGTCG
TTCATTCGTTCAAGATCGGAGTAGAATACTGTTTCAAACTACCTGGTGTATTTATTAATTTTGGAACTGT
ATGTGTGTGTCATACATCTTCATAGTTACGAGTTTAAGATGGATGGAAATATCGATCTAGGATAGGTATA
CATGTTGATGTGGGTTTTACTGATGCATATACATGATGGCATATGCAGCATCTATTCATATGCTCTAACC
TTGAGTACCTATCTATTATAATAAACAAGTATGTTTTATAATTATTTTGATCTTGATATACTTGGATGAT
GGCATATGCAGCAGCTATATGTGGATTTTTTTAGCCCTGCCTTCATACGCTATTTATTTGCTTGGTACTG
TTTCTTTTGTCGATGCTCACCCTGTTGTTTGGTGTTACTTCTGCAGCCTGCAGGTAGATCGCTCGTCGAC
ATGGATAAGAAGTACTCTATCGGACTCGATATCGGAACTAACTCTGTGGGATGGGCTGTGATCACCGATG
AGTACAAGGTGCCATCTAAGAAGTTCAAGGTTCTCGGAAACACCGATAGGCACTCTATCAAGAAAAACCT
TATCGGTGCTCTCCTCTTCGATTCTGGTGAAACTGCTGAGGCTACCAGACTCAAGAGAACCGCTAGAAGA
AGGTACACCAGAAGAAAGAACAGGATCTGCTACCTCCAAGAGATCTTCTCTAACGAGATGGCTAAAGTGG
ATGATTCATTCTTCCACAGGCTCGAAGAGTCATTCCTCGTGGAAGAAGATAAGAAGCACGAGAGGCACCC
TATCTTCGGAAACATCGTTGATGAGGTGGCATACCACGAGAAGTACCCTACTATCTACCACCTCAGAAAG
AAGCTCGTTGATTCTACTGATAAGGCTGATCTCAGGCTCATCTACCTCGCTCTCGCTCACATGATCAAGT
TCAGAGGACACTTCCTCATCGAGGGTGATCTCAACCCTGATAACTCTGATGTGGATAAGTTGTTCATCCA
GCTCGTGCAGACCTACAACCAGCTTTTCGAAGAGAACCCTATCAACGCTTCAGGTGTGGATGCTAAGGCT
ATCCTCTCTGCTAGGCTCTCTAAGTCAAGAAGGCTTGAGAACCTCATTGCTCAGCTCCCTGGTGAGAAGA
AGAACGGACTTTTCGGAAACTTGATCGCTCTCTCTCTCGGACTCACCCCTAACTTCAAGTCTAACTTCGA
TCTCGCTGAGGATGCAAAGCTCCAGCTCTCAAAGGATACCTACGATGATGATCTCGATAACCTCCTCGCT
CAGATCGGAGATCAGTACGCTGATTTGTTCCTCGCTGCTAAGAACCTCTCTGATGCTATCCTCCTCAGTG
ATATCCTCAGAGTGAACACCGAGATCACCAAGGCTCCACTCTCAGCTTCTATGATCAAGAGATACGATGA
GCACCACCAGGATCTCACACTTCTCAAGGCTCTTGTTAGACAGCAGCTCCCAGAGAAGTACAAAGAGATT
TTCTTCGATCAGTCTAAGAACGGATACGCTGGTTACATCGATGGTGGTGCATCTCAAGAAGAGTTCTACA
AGTTCATCAAGCCTATCCTCGAGAAGATGGATGGAACCGAGGAACTCCTCGTGAAGCTCAATAGAGAGGA
TCTTCTCAGAAAGCAGAGGACCTTCGATAACGGATCTATCCCTCATCAGATCCACCTCGGAGAGTTGCAC
GCTATCCTTAGAAGGCAAGAGGATTTCTACCCATTCCTCAAGGATAACAGGGAAAAGATTGAGAAGATTC
TCACCTTCAGAATCCCTTACTACGTGGGACCTCTCGCTAGAGGAAACTCAAGATTCGCTTGGATGACCAG
AAAGTCTGAGGAAACCATCACCCCTTGGAACTTCGAAGAGGTAAATTTCTAGTTTTTCTCCTTCATTTTC
TTGGCTTTTGTCACCGGAGGAGACCTTGGTCTCAGTTTTAGAGCTAGAAATAGCAAGTTAAAATAAGGCT
AGTCCGTTATCAACTTGAAAAAGTGGCACCGAGTCGGTGCTTTTGTCACCGGATGTGTTTTCCGGTCTGA
TGAGTCCGTGAGGACGAAACAAAAGCGTTAGGACCCTTTTCTCTTTTTATTTTTTTGAGCTTTGATCTTT
CTTTAAACTGATCTATTTTTTAATTGATTGGTTATGGTGTAAATATTACATAGCTTTAACTGATAATCTG
ATTACTTTATTTCGTGTGTCTATGATGATGATGATAGTTACAGGTGGTGGATAAGGGTGCTAGTGCTCAG
TCTTTCATCGAGAGGATGACCAACTTCGATAAGAACCTTCCAAACGAGAAGGTGCTCCCTAAGCACTCTT
TGCTCTACGAGTACTTCACCGTGTACAACGAGTTGACCAAGGTTAAGTACGTGACCGAGGGAATGAGGAA
GCCTGCTTTTTTGTCAGGTGAGCAAAAGAAGGCTATCGTTGATCTCTTGTTCAAGACCAACAGAAAGGTG
ACCGTGAAGCAGCTCAAAGAGGATTACTTCAAGAAAATCGAGTGCTTCGATTCAGTTGAGATTTCTGGTG
TTGAGGATAGGTTCAACGCATCTCTCGGAACCTACCACGATCTCCTCAAGATCATTAAGGATAAGGATTT
CTTGGATAACGAGGAAAACGAGGATATCTTGGAGGATATCGTTCTTACCCTCACCCTCTTTGAAGATAGA
GAGATGATTGAAGAAAGGCTCAAGACCTACGCTCATCTCTTCGATGATAAGGTGATGAAGCAGTTGAAGA
GAAGAAGATACACTGGTTGGGGAAGGCTCTCAAGAAAGCTCATTAACGGAATCAGGGATAAGCAGTCTGG
AAAGACAATCCTTGATTTCCTCAAGTCTGATGGATTCGCTAACAGAAACTTCATGCAGCTCATCCACGAT
GATTCTCTCACCTTTAAAGAGGATATCCAGAAGGCTCAGGTTTCAGGACAGGGTGATAGTCTCCATGAGC
ATATCGCTAACCTCGCTGGATCTCCTGCAATCAAGAAGGGAATCCTCCAGACTGTGAAGGTTGTGGATGA
GTTGGTGAAGGTGATGGGAAGGCATAAGCCTGAGAACATCGTGATCGAAATGGCTAGAGAGAACCAGACC
ACTCAGAAGGGACAGAAGAACTCTAGGGAAAGGATGAAGAGGATCGAGGAAGGTATCAAAGAGCTTGGAT
CTCAGATCCTCAAAGAGCACCCTGTTGAGAACACTCAGCTCCAGAATGAGAAGCTCTACCTCTACTACCT
CCAGAACGGAAGGGATATGTATGTGGATCAAGAGTTGGATATCAACAGGCTCTCTGATTACGATGTTGAT
CATATCGTGCCACAGTCATTCTTGAAGGATGATTCTATCGATAACAAGGTGCTCACCAGGTCTGATAAGA
ACAGGGGTAAGAGTGATAACGTGCCAAGTGAAGAGGTTGTGAAGAAAATGAAGAACTATTGGAGGCAGCT
CCTCAACGCTAAGCTCATCACTCAGAGAAAGTTCGATAACTTGACTAAGGCTGAGAGGGGAGGACTCTCT
GAATTGGATAAGGCAGGATTCATCAAGAGGCAGCTTGTGGAAACCAGGCAGATCACTAAGCACGTTGCAC
AGATCCTCGATTCTAGGATGAACACCAAGTACGATGAGAACGATAAGTTGATCAGGGAAGTGAAGGTTAT
CACCCTCAAGTCAAAGCTCGTGTCTGATTTCAGAAAGGATTTCCAATTCTACAAGGTGAGGGAAATCAAC
AACTACCACCACGCTCACGATGCTTACCTTAACGCTGTTGTTGGAACCGCTCTCATCAAGAAGTATCCTA
AGCTCGAGTCAGAGTTCGTGTACGGTGATTACAAGGTGTACGATGTGAGGAAGATGATCGCTAAGTCTGA
GCAAGAGATCGGAAAGGCTACCGCTAAGTATTTCTTCTACTCTAACATCATGAATTTCTTCAAGACCGAG
ATTACCCTCGCTAACGGTGAGATCAGAAAGAGGCCACTCATCGAGACAAACGGTGAAACAGGTGAGATCG
TGTGGGATAAGGGAAGGGATTTCGCTACCGTTAGAAAGGTGCTCTCTATGCCACAGGTGAACATCGTTAA
GAAAACCGAGGTGCAGACCGGTGGATTCTCTAAAGAGTCTATCCTCCCTAAGAGGAACTCTGATAAGCTC
ATTGCTAGGAAGAAGGATTGGGACCCTAAGAAATACGGTGGTTTCGATTCTCCTACCGTGGCTTACTCTG
TTCTCGTTGTGGCTAAGGTTGAGAAGGGAAAGAGTAAGAAGCTCAAGTCTGTTAAGGAACTTCTCGGAAT
CACTATCATGGAAAGGTCATCTTTCGAGAAGAACCCAATCGATTTCCTCGAGGCTAAGGGATACAAAGAG
GTTAAGAAGGATCTCATCATCAAGCTCCCAAAGTACTCACTCTTCGAACTCGAGAACGGTAGAAAGAGGA
TGCTCGCTTCTGCTGGTGAGCTTCAAAAGGGAAACGAGCTTGCTCTCCCATCTAAGTACGTTAACTTTCT
TTACCTCGCTTCTCACTACGAGAAGTTGAAGGGATCTCCAGAAGATAACGAGCAGAAGCAACTTTTCGTT
GAGCAGCACAAGCACTACTTGGATGAGATCATCGAGCAGATCTCTGAGTTCTCTAAAAGGGTGATCCTCG
CTGATGCAAACCTCGATAAGGTGTTGTCTGCTTACAACAAGCACAGAGATAAGCCTATCAGGGAACAGGC
AGAGAACATCATCCATCTCTTCACCCTTACCAACCTCGGTGCTCCTGCTGCTTTCAAGTACTTCGATACA
ACCATCGATAGGAAGAGATACACCTCTACCAAAGAAGTGCTCGATGCTACCCTCATCCATCAGTCTATCA
CTGGACTCTACGAGACTAGGATCGATCTCTCACAGCTCGGTGGTGATTCAAGGGCTGATCCTAAGAAGAA
GAGGAAGGTTTGACTCGAGATATGAAGATGAAGATGAAATATTTGGTGTGTCAAATAAAAAGCTTGTGTG
CTTAAGTTTGTGTTTTTTTCTTGGCTTGTTGTGTTATGAATTTGTGGCTTTTTCTAATATTAAATGAATG
TAAGATCACATTATAATGAATAAACAAATGTTTCTATAATCCATTGTGAATGTTTTGTTGGATCTCTTCT
GCAGCATATAACTACTGTATGTGCTATGGTATGGACTATGGAATATGATTAAAGATAAGGAGCTCAAACT
ATCAGTGTTTGACAGGATATATTGGCGGGTAAACCTAAGAGAAAAGAGCGTTTATTAGAATAATCGGATA
TTTAAAAGGGCGTGAAAAGGTTTATCCGTTCGTCCATTTGTATGTGCATGCCAACCACAGGGTTCCCCTC
GGGATCAAAGTACTTTGATCCAACCCCTCCGCTGCTATAGTGCAGTCGGCTTCTGACGTTCAGTGCAGCC
GTCTTCTGAAAACGACATGTCGCACAAGTCCTAAGTTACGCGACAGGCTGCCGCCCTGCCCTTTTCCTGG
CGTTTTCTTGTCGCGTGTTTTAGTCGCATAAAGTAGAATACTTGCGACTAGAACCGGAGACATTACGCCA
TGAACAAGAGCGCCGCCGCTGGCCTGCTGGGCTATGCCCGCGTCAGCACCGACGACCAGGACTTGACCAA
CCAACGGGCCGAACTGCACGCGGCCGGCTGCACCAAGCTGTTTTCCGAGAAGATCACCGGCACCAGGCGC
GACCGCCCGGAGCTGGCCAGGATGCTTGACCACCTACGCCCTGGCGACGTTGTGACAGTGACCAGGCTAG
ACCGCCTGGCCCGCAGCACCCGCGACCTACTGGACATTGCCGAGCGCATCCAGGAGGCCGGCGCGGGCCT
GCGTAGCCTGGCAGAGCCGTGGGCCGACACCACCACGCCGGCCGGCCGCATGGTGTTGACCGTGTTCGCC
GGCATTGCCGAGTTCGAGCGTTCCCTAATCATCGACCGCACCCGGAGCGGGCGCGAGGCCGCCAAGGCCC
GAGGCGTGAAGTTTGGCCCCCGCCCTACCCTCACCCCGGCACAGATCGCGCACGCCCGCGAGCTGATCGA
CCAGGAAGGCCGCACCGTGAAAGAGGCGGCTGCACTGCTTGGCGTGCATCGCTCGACCCTGTACCGCGCA
CTTGAGCGCAGCGAGGAAGTGACGCCCACCGAGGCCAGGCGGCGCGGTGCCTTCCGTGAGGACGCATTGA
CCGAGGCCGACGCCCTGGCGGCCGCCGAGAATGAACGCCAAGAGGAACAAGCATGAAACCGCACCAGGAC
GGCCAGGACGAACCGTTTTTCATTACCGAAGAGATCGAGGCGGAGATGATCGCGGCCGGGTACGTGTTCG
AGCCGCCCGCGCACGGCTCAACCGTGCGGCTGCATGAAATCCTGGCCGGTTTGTCTGATGCCAAGCTGGC
GGCCTGGCCGGCCAGCTTGGCCGCTGAAGAAACCGAGCGCCGCCGTCTAAAAAGGTGATGTGTATTTGAG
TAAAACAGCTTGCGTCATGCGGTCGCTGCGTATATGATGCGATGAGTAAATAAACAAATACGCAAGGGGA
ACGCATGAAGGTTATCGCTGTACTTAACCAGAAAGGCGGGTCAGGCAAGACGACCATCGCAACCCATCTA
GCCCGCGCCCTGCAACTCGCCGGGGCCGATGTTCTGTTAGTCGATTCCGATCCCCAGGGCAGTGCCCGCG
ATTGGGCGGCCGTGCGGGAAGATCAACCGCTAACCGTTGTCGGCATCGACCGCCCGACGATTGACCGCGA
CGTGAAGGCCATCGGCCGGCGCGACTTCGTAGTGATCGACGGAGCGCCCCAGGCGGCGGACTTGGCTGTG
TCCGCGATCAAGGCAGCCGACTTCGTGCTGATTCCGGTGCAGCCAAGCCCTTACGACATATGGGCCACCG
CCGACCTGGTGGAGCTGGTTAAGCAGCGCATTGAGGTCACGGATGGAAGGCTACAAGCGGCCTTTGTCGT
GTCGCGGGCGATCAAAGGCACGCGCATCGGCGGTGAGGTTGCCGAGGCGCTGGCCGGGTACGAGCTGCCC
ATTCTTGAGTCCCGTATCACGCAGCGCGTGAGCTACCCAGGCACTGCCGCCGCCGGCACAACCGTTCTTG
AATCAGAACCCGAGGGCGACGCTGCCCGCGAGGTCCAGGCGCTGGCCGCTGAAATTAAATCAAAACTCAT
TTGAGTTAATGAGGTAAAGAGAAAATGAGCAAAAGCACAAACACGCTAAGTGCCGGCCGTCCGAGCGCAC
GCAGCAGCAAGGCTGCAACGTTGGCCAGCCTGGCAGACACGCCAGCCATGAAGCGGGTCAACTTTCAGTT
GCCGGCGGAGGATCACACCAAGCTGAAGATGTACGCGGTACGCCAAGGCAAGACCATTACCGAGCTGCTA
TCTGAATACATCGCGCAGCTACCAGAGTAAATGAGCAAATGAATAAATGAGTAGATGAATTTTAGCGGCT
AAAGGAGGCGGCATGGAAAATCAAGAACAACCAGGCACCGACGCCGTGGAATGCCCCATGTGTGGAGGAA
CGGGCGGTTGGCCAGGCGTAAGCGGCTGGGTTGCCTGCCGGCCCTGCAATGGCACTGGAACCCCCAAGCC
CGAGGAATCGGCGTGAGCGGTCGCAAACCATCCGGCCCGGTACAAATCGGCGCGGCGCTGGGTGATGACC
TGGTGGAGAAGTTGAAGGCCGCGCAGGCCGCCCAGCGGCAACGCATCGAGGCAGAAGCACGCCCCGGTGA
ATCGTGGCAAGCGGCCGCTGATCGAATCCGCAAAGAATCCCGGCAACCGCCGGCAGCCGGTGCGCCGTCG
ATTAGGAAGCCGCCCAAGGGCGACGAGCAACCAGATTTTTTCGTTCCGATGCTCTATGACGTGGGCACCC
GCGATAGTCGCAGCATCATGGACGTGGCCGTTTTCCGTCTGTCGAAGCGTGACCGACGAGCTGGCGAGGT
GATCCGCTACGAGCTTCCAGACGGGCACGTAGAGGTTTCCGCAGGGCCGGCCGGCATGGCCAGTGTGTGG
GATTACGACCTGGTACTGATGGCGGTTTCCCATCTAACCGAATCCATGAACCGATACCGGGAAGGGAAGG
GAGACAAGCCCGGCCGCGTGTTCCGTCCACACGTTGCGGACGTACTCAAGTTCTGCCGGCGAGCCGATGG
CGGAAAGCAGAAAGACGACCTGGTAGAAACCTGCATTCGGTTAAACACCACGCACGTTGCCATGCAGCGT
ACGAAGAAGGCCAAGAACGGCCGCCTGGTGACGGTATCCGAGGGTGAAGCCTTGATTAGCCGCTACAAGA
TCGTAAAGAGCGAAACCGGGCGGCCGGAGTACATCGAGATCGAGCTAGCTGATTGGATGTACCGCGAGAT
CACAGAAGGCAAGAACCCGGACGTGCTGACGGTTCACCCCGATTACTTTTTGATCGATCCCGGCATCGGC
CGTTTTCTCTACCGCCTGGCACGCCGCGCCGCAGGCAAGGCAGAAGCCAGATGGTTGTTCAAGACGATCT
ACGAACGCAGTGGCAGCGCCGGAGAGTTCAAGAAGTTCTGTTTCACCGTGCGCAAGCTGATCGGGTCAAA
TGACCTGCCGGAGTACGATTTGAAGGAGGAGGCGGGGCAGGCTGGCCCGATCCTAGTCATGCGCTACCGC
AACCTGATCGAGGGCGAAGCATCCGCCGGTTCCTAATGTACGGAGCAGATGCTAGGGCAAATTGCCCTAG
CAGGGGAAAAAGGTCGAAAAGGCCTCTTTCCTGTGGATAGCACGTACATTGGGAACCCAAAGCCGTACAT
TGGGAACCGGAACCCGTACATTGGGAACCCAAAGCCGTACATTGGGAACCGGTCACACATGTAAGTGACT
GATATAAAAGAGAAAAAAGGCGATTTTTCCGCCTAAAACTCTTTAAAACTTATTAAAACTCTTAAAACCC
GCCTGGCCTGTGCATAACTGTCTGGCCAGCGCACAGCCGAAGAGCTGCAAAAAGCGCCTACCCTTCGGTC
GCTGCGCTCCCTACGCCCCGCCGCTTCGCGTCGGCCTATCGCGGCCGCTGGCCGCTCAAAAATGGCTGGC
CTACGGCCAGGCAATCTACCAGGGCGCGGACAAGCCGCGCCGTCGCCACTCGACCGCCGGCGCCCACATC
AAGGCACCCTGCCTCGCGCGTTTCGGTGATGACGGTGAAAACCTCTGACACATGCAGCTCCCGGAAACGG
TCACAGCTTGTCTGTAAGCGGATGCCGGGAGCAGACAAGCGCGTCAGCGGGTGTTGGCGGGTGTCGGGGC
GCAGCCATGACCCAGTCACGTAGCGATAGCGGAGTGTATACTGGCTTAACTATGCGGCATCAGAGCAGAT
TGTACTGAGAGTGCACCATATGCGGTGTGAAATACCGCACAGATGCGTAAGGAGAAAATACCGCATCAGG
CGCTCTTCCGCTTCCTCGCTCACTGACTCGCTGCGCTCGGTCGTTCGGCTGCGGCGAGCGGTATCAGCTC
ACTCAAAGGCGGTAATACGGTTATCCACAGAATCAGGGGATAACGCAGGAAAGAACATGTGAGCAAAAGG
CCAGCAAAAGGCCAGGAACCGTAAAAAGGCCGCGTTGCTGGCGTTTTTCCATAGGCTCCGCCCCCCTGAC
GAGCATCACAAAAATCGACGCTCAAGTCAGAGGTGGCGAAACCCGACAGGACTATAAAGATACCAGGCGT
TTCCCCCTGGAAGCTCCCTCGTGCGCTCTCCTGTTCCGACCCTGCCGCTTACCGGATACCTGTCCGCCTT
TCTCCCTTCGGGAAGCGTGGCGCTTTCTCATAGCTCACGCTGTAGGTATCTCAGTTCGGTGTAGGTCGTT
CGCTCCAAGCTGGGCTGTGTGCACGAACCCCCCGTTCAGCCCGACCGCTGCGCCTTATCCGGTAACTATC
GTCTTGAGTCCAACCCGGTAAGACACGACTTATCGCCACTGGCAGCAGCCACTGGTAACAGGATTAGCAG
AGCGAGGTATGTAGGCGGTGCTACAGAGTTCTTGAAGTGGTGGCCTAACTACGGCTACACTAGAAGGACA
GTATTTGGTATCTGCGCTCTGCTGAAGCCAGTTACCTTCGGAAAAAGAGTTGGTAGCTCTTGATCCGGCA
AACAAACCACCGCTGGTAGCGGTGGTTTTTTTGTTTGCAAGCAGCAGATTACGCGCAGAAAAAAAGGATC
TCAAGAAGATCCTTTGATCTTTTCTACGGGGTCTGACGCTCAGTGGAACGAAAACTCACGTTAAGGGATT
TTGGTCATGCATTCTAGGTACTAAAACAATTCATCCAGTAAAATATAATATTTTATTTTCTCCCAATCAG
GCTTGATCCCCAGTAAGTCAAAAAATAGCTCGACATACTGTTCTTCCCCGATATCCTCCCTGATCGACCG
GACGCAGAAGGCAATGTCATACCACTTGTCCGCCCTGCCGCTTCTCCCAAGATCAATAAAGCCACTTACT
TTGCCATCTTTCACAAAGATGTTGCTGTCTCCCAGGTCGCCGTGGGAAAAGACAAGTTCCTCTTCGGGCT
TTTCCGTCTTTAAAAAATCATACAGCTCGCGCGGATCTTTAAATGGAGTGTCTTCTTCCCAGTTTTCGCA
ATCCACATCGGCCAGATCGTTATTCAGTAAGTAATCCAATTCGGCTAAGCGGCTGTCTAAGCTATTCGTA
TAGGGACAATCCGATATGTCGATGGAGTGAAAGAGCCTGATGCACTCCGCATACAGCTCGATAATCTTTT
CAGGGCTTTGTTCATCTTCATACTCTTCCGAGCAAAGGACGCCATCGGCCTCACTCATGAGCAGATTGCT
CCAGCCATCATGCCGTTCAAAGTGCAGGACCTTTGGAACAGGCAGCTTTCCTTCCAGCCATAGCATCATG
TCCTTTTCCCGTTCCACATCATAGGTGGTCCCTTTATACCGGCTGTCCGTCATTTTTAAATATAGGTTTT
CATTTTCTCCCACCAGCTTATATACCTTAGCAGGAGACATTCCTTCCGTATCTTTTACGCAGCGGTATTT
TTCGATCAGTTTTTTCAATTCCGGTGATATTCTCATTTTAGCCATTTATTATTTCCTTCCTCTTTTCTAC
AGTATTTAAAGATACCCCAAGAAGCTAATTATAACAAGACGAACTCCAATTCACTGTTCCTTGCATTCTA
AAACCTTAAATACCAGAAAACAGCTTTTTCAAAGTTGTTTTCAAAGTTGGCGTATAACATAGTATCGACG
GAGCCGATTTTGAAACCGCGGTGATCACAGGCAGCAACGCTCTGTCATCGTTACAATCAACATGCTACCC
TCCGCGAGATCATCCGTGTTTCAAACCCGGCAGCTTAGTTGCCGTTCTTCCGAATAGCATCGGTAACATG
AGCAAAGTCTGCCGCCTTACAACGGCTCTCCCGCTGACGCCGTCCCGGACTGATGGGCTGCCTGTATCGA
GTGGTGATTTTGTGCCGAGCTGCCGGTCGGGGAGCTGTTGGCTGGCTGGTGGCAGGATATATTGTGGTGT
AAACAAATTGACGCTTAGACAACTTAATAACACATTGCGGACGTTTTTAATGTACTGAATTAACGCCGAA
TTAATTCGGGGGATCTGGATTTTAGTACTGGATTTTGGTTTTAGGAATTAGAAATTTTATTGATAGAAGT
ATTTTACAAATACAAATACATACTAAGGGTTTCTTATATGCTCAACACATGAGCGAAACCCTATAGGAAC
CCTAATTCCCTTATCTGGGAACTACTCACACATTATTATGGAGAAAATAGAGCTTGTCGATCGTTAATTA
ATCACCTCCAAGATCCCGGACGAGTGCTGGGGCGTCGGTTTCCACTATCGGCGAGTACTTCTACACAGCC
ATCGGTCCAGACGGCCGCGCTTCTGCGGGCGATTTGTGTACGCCCGACAGTCCCGGCTCCGGATCGGACG
ATTGCGTCGCATCGACCCTGCGCCCAAGCTGCATCATCGAAATTGCCGTCAACCAAGCTCTGATAGAGTT
GGTCAAGACCAATGCGGAGCATATACGCCCGGAGCCGCGGCGATCCTGCAAGCTCCGGATGCCTCCGCTC
GAAGTAGCGCGTCTGCTGCTCCATACAAGCCAACCACGGCCTCCAGAAGAAGATGTTGGCGACCTCGTAT
TGGGAATCCCCGAACATCGCCTCGCTCCAGTCAATGACCGCTGTTATGCGGCCATTGTCCGTCAGGACAT
TGTTGGAGCCGAAATCCGCGTGCACGAGGTGCCGGACTTCGGGGCAGTCCTCGGCCCAAAGCATCAGCTC
ATCGAGAGCCTGCGCGACGGACGCACTGACGGTGTCGTCCATCACAGTTTGCCAGTGATACACATGGGGA
TCAGCAATCGCGCATATGAAATCACGCCATGTAGTGTATTGACCGATTCCTTGCGGTCCGAATGGGCCGA
ACCCGCTCGTCTGGCTAAGATCGGCCGCAGCGATCGCATCCATGGCCTCCGCGACCGGCTGCAGAACAGC
GGGCAGTTCGGTTTCAGGCAGGTCTTGCAACGTGACACCCTGTGCACGGCGGGAGATGCAATAGGTCAGG
CTCTCGCTGAATTCCCCAATGTCAAGCACTTCCGGAATCGGGAGCGCGGCCGATGCAAAGTGCCGATAAA
CATAACGATCTTTGTAGAAACCATCGGCGCAGCTATTTACCCGCAGGACATATCCACGCCCTCCTACATC
GAAGCTGAAAGCACGAGATTCTTCGCCCTCCGAGAGCTGCATCAGGTCGGACACGCTGTCGAACTTTTCG
ATCAGAAACTTCTCGACAGACGTCGCGGTGAGTTCAGGCTTTTTCATCCTAGGAGAGATAGATTTGTAGA
GAGAGACTGGTGATTTCAGCGTGTCCTCTCCAAATGAAATGAACTTCCTTATATAGAGGAAGGGTCTTGC
GAAGGATAGTGGGATTGTGCGTCATCCCTTACGTCAGTGGAGATATCACATCAATCCACTTGCTTTGAAG
ACGTGGTTGGAACGTCTTCTTTTTCCACGATGCTCCTCGTGGGTGGGGGTCCATCTTTGGGACCACTGTC
GGCAGAGGCATCTTGAACGATAGCCTTTCCTTTATCGCAATGATGGCATTTGTAGGTGCCACCTTCCTTT
TCTACTGTCCTTTTGATGAAGTGACAGATAGCTGGGCAATGGAATCCGAGGAGGTTTCCCGATATTACCC
TTTGTTGAAAAGTCTCAATAGCCCTTTGGTCTTCTGAGACTGTATCTTTGATATTCTTGGAGTAGACGAG
AGTGTCGTGCTCCACCATGTTCACATCAATCCACTTGCTTTGAAGACGTGGTTGGAACGTCTTCTTTTTC
CACGATGCTCCTCGTGGGTGGGGGTCCATCTTTGGGACCACTGTCGGCAGAGGCATCTTGAACGATAGCC
TTTCCTTTATCGCAATGATGGCATTTGTAGGTGCCACCTTCCTTTTCTACTGTCCTTTTGATGAAGTGAC
AGATAGCTGGGCAATGGAATCCGAGGAGGTTTCCCGATATTACCCTTTGTTGAAAAGTCTCAATAGCCCT
TTGGTCTTCTGAGACTGTATCTTTGATATTCTTGGAGTAGACGAGAGTGTCGTGCTCCACCATG
Features (pLannotate 1.2.2; 21 found; start..end, strand, type, name):
      8..2006    +  promoter       Ubi promoter: maize polyubiquitin gene promoter
   2031..3473    +  CDS            cas9 (fragment): CAS9_STRP1 - Also known as csn1 From Streptococcus pyogenes serotype M1.
   3471..3504    +  intron         cat1 intron (fragment): castor bean catalase intron, modified
   3535..3610    +  misc_RNA       gRNA scaffold: guide RNA scaffold for the Streptococcus pyogenes CRISPR/Cas9 system
   3614..3661    +  misc_RNA       sTRSV HHRz (fragment): hammerhead ribozyme from the tobacco ringspot virus satellite RNA (Khvorova et al., 2003)
   3667..3823    +  intron         cat1 intron (fragment): castor bean catalase intron, modified
   3821..6487    +  CDS            cas9 (fragment): CAS9_STRP1 - Also known as csn1 From Streptococcus pyogenes serotype M1.
   6531..6779    +  terminator     HSP terminator: efficient transcription terminator from the Arabidopsis thaliana heat shock protein 18.2 gene (Nagaya et al., 2010)
   6800..6824    +  misc_feature   RB T-DNA repeat: right border repeat from nopaline C58 T-DNA
   7164..7565    +  CDS            Y4CG_SINFN (fragment): Protein inferred from homology: Swiss-Prot protein existence level 3. From Sinorhizobium fredii (strain NBRC 101917 / NGR234).
   8125..8754    +  CDS            pVS1 StaA: stability protein from the Pseudomonas plasmid pVS1 (Heeb et al., 2000)
   9183..10256   +  CDS            pVS1 RepA: replication protein from the Pseudomonas plasmid pVS1 (Heeb et al., 2000)
  10322..10516   +  rep_origin     pVS1 oriV: origin of replication for the Pseudomonas plasmid pVS1 (Heeb et al., 2000)
  10719..10758   +  CDS            rop (fragment): Rop protein, which maintains plasmids at low copy number; rop
  10850..10990   +  misc_feature   bom: basis of mobility region from pBR322
  11176..11764   -  rep_origin     ori: high-copy-number ColE1/pMB1/pBR322/pUC origin of replication
  11851..12645   -  CDS            KanR: aminoglycoside phosphotransferase; aphA-3; confers resistance to kanamycin
  13070..13094   +  misc_feature   LB T-DNA repeat: left border repeat from nopaline C58 T-DNA
  13172..13346   -  polyA_signal   CaMV poly(A) signal: cauliflower mosaic virus polyadenylation signal
  13387..14397   -  CDS            HygR: aminoglycoside phosphotransferase from E. coli; aph(4)-Ia; confers resistance to hygromycin
  14436..15112   -  promoter       CaMV 35S promoter (enhanced): cauliflower mosaic virus 35S promoter with a duplicated enhancer region
