[The description below was written by a language model from this plasmid's Addgene catalogue record and pLannotate feature annotations shown in this document.]
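Description:
pGEL086 is an empty-backbone plant CRISPR/Cas9 binary vector (about 15.2 kb) built on pZHY988, designed for the intron-based single transcript unit (iSTU) approach to plant genome editing. It has the layout of an Agrobacterium T-DNA binary plasmid. Nopaline-type left and right border repeats flank the plant payload, while the backbone carries the pVS1 oriV with RepA and StaA for replication and stable maintenance in Agrobacterium. A high-copy ColE1/pUC-type origin with the pBR322 bom site supports propagation in E. coli, and a bacterial kanamycin resistance gene provides selection. The record specifies a ccdB-tolerant growth strain, which suggests a ccdB counter-selection cassette at the guide cloning position, although no such feature is annotated in the table.

Within the T-DNA, the maize polyubiquitin promoter drives a Streptococcus pyogenes Cas9 coding sequence that ends at the Arabidopsis HSP18.2 terminator. The Cas9 reading frame is split into two parts by a modified castor bean catalase (RcCat) intron. Embedded in that intron are an SpCas9 guide RNA scaffold and a hammerhead ribozyme from the tobacco ringspot virus satellite RNA. One Pol II transcript therefore supplies both components: splicing removes the intron to restore the Cas9 mRNA, and ribozyme ("RZ") self-cleavage is intended to release the guide RNA from the intronic sequence. No spacer is present, so users insert their own target sequence upstream of the scaffold. The T-DNA also carries a hygromycin resistance gene under an enhanced CaMV 35S promoter with the CaMV polyadenylation signal, for selecting transformed plant tissue. The associated publication describes these systems for plant genome editing and appeared in a rice-focused journal.
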