Addgene plasmid #137894: pGEL086
Purpose: (Empty Backbone) iSTU-CRISPR/Cas9 with RcCat intron, RZ structure backbone
Depositing lab: Yong Zhang. Depositing organization: University of Electronic Science and Technology of China. Publication: Intron-Based Single Transcript Unit CRISPR Systems for Plant Genome Editing. Zhong Z, Liu S, Liu X, Liu B, Tang X, Ren Q, Zhou J, Zheng X, Qi Y, Zhang Y. Rice (N Y). 2020 Feb 3;13(1):8. doi: 10.1186/s12284-020-0369-8. PubMed 32016614.
Backbone
  Vector backbone: pZHY988
  Vector type: Plant Expression, CRISPR
Growth in bacteria
  Bacterial resistance: Kanamycin, 50 μg/mL
  Growth temperature: 37°C
  Growth strain: ccdB Survival
  Copy number: High Copy
Gene/Insert
  Gene/Insert name: None
Terms and licenses: Academic/Nonprofit Terms; Industry Terms: Not Available to Industry
How to cite: pGEL086 was a gift from Yong Zhang (Addgene plasmid # 137894 ; http://n2t.net/addgene:137894 ; RRID:Addgene_137894)
